>Addgene plasmid #223077 | pCMV-T7-SpCas9(MKKCMN)-P2A-EGFP (AHK129) | addgene full sequence | sequence record 447665 | Addgene NGS Result
TGTCGTGCCAGCTGCATTAATGAATCGGCCAACGCGCGGGGAGAGGCGGTTTGCGTATTGGGCGCTCTTC
CGCTTCCTCGCTCACTGACTCGCTGCGCTCGGTCGTTCGGCTGCGGCGAGCGGTATCAGCTCACTCAAAG
GCGGTAATACGGTTATCCACAGAATCAGGGGATAACGCAGGAAAGAACATGTGAGCAAAAGGCCAGCAAA
AGGCCAGGAACCGTAAAAAGGCCGCGTTGCTGGCGTTTTTCCATAGGCTCCGCCCCCCTGACGAGCATCA
CAAAAATCGACGCTCAAGTCAGAGGTGGCGAAACCCGACAGGACTATAAAGATACCAGGCGTTTCCCCCT
GGAAGCTCCCTCGTGCGCTCTCCTGTTCCGACCCTGCCGCTTACCGGATACCTGTCCGCCTTTCTCCCTT
CGGGAAGCGTGGCGCTTTCTCATAGCTCACGCTGTAGGTATCTCAGTTCGGTGTAGGTCGTTCGCTCCAA
GCTGGGCTGTGTGCACGAACCCCCCGTTCAGCCCGACCGCTGCGCCTTATCCGGTAACTATCGTCTTGAG
TCCAACCCGGTAAGACACGACTTATCGCCACTGGCAGCAGCCACTGGTAACAGGATTAGCAGAGCGAGGT
ATGTAGGCGGTGCTACAGAGTTCTTGAAGTGGTGGCCTAACTACGGCTACACTAGAAGAACAGTATTTGG
TATCTGCGCTCTGCTGAAGCCAGTTACCTTCGGAAAAAGAGTTGGTAGCTCTTGATCCGGCAAACAAACC
ACCGCTGGTAGCGGTGGTTTTTTTGTTTGCAAGCAGCAGATTACGCGCAGAAAAAAAGGATCTCAAGAAG
ATCCTTTGATCTTTTCTACGGGGTCTGACGCTCAGTGGAACGAAAACTCACGTTAAGGGATTTTGGTCAT
GAGATTATCAAAAAGGATCTTCACCTAGATCCTTTTAAATTAAAAATGAAGTTTTAAATCAATCTAAAGT
ATATATGAGTAAACTTGGTCTGACAGTTACCAATGCTTAATCAGTGAGGCACCTATCTCAGCGATCTGTC
TATTTCGTTCATCCATAGTTGCCTGACTCCCCGTCGTGTAGATAACTACGATACGGGAGGGCTTACCATC
TGGCCCCAGTGCTGCAATGATACCGCGAGACCCACGCTCACCGGCTCCAGATTTATCAGCAATAAACCAG
CCAGCCGGAAGGGCCGAGCGCAGAAGTGGTCCTGCAACTTTATCCGCCTCCATCCAGTCTATTAATTGTT
GCCGGGAAGCTAGAGTAAGTAGTTCGCCAGTTAATAGTTTGCGCAACGTTGTTGCCATTGCTACAGGCAT
CGTGGTGTCACGCTCGTCGTTTGGTATGGCTTCATTCAGCTCCGGTTCCCAACGATCAAGGCGAGTTACA
TGATCCCCCATGTTGTGCAAAAAAGCGGTTAGCTCCTTCGGTCCTCCGATCGTTGTCAGAAGTAAGTTGG
CCGCAGTGTTATCACTCATGGTTATGGCAGCACTGCATAATTCTCTTACTGTCATGCCATCCGTAAGATG
CTTTTCTGTGACTGGTGAGTACTCAACCAAGTCATTCTGAGAATAGTGTATGCGGCGACCGAGTTGCTCT
TGCCCGGCGTCAATACGGGATAATACCGCGCCACATAGCAGAACTTTAAAAGTGCTCATCATTGGAAAAC
GTTCTTCGGGGCGAAAACTCTCAAGGATCTTACCGCTGTTGAGATCCAGTTCGATGTAACCCACTCGTGC
ACCCAACTGATCTTCAGCATCTTTTACTTTCACCAGCGTTTCTGGGTGAGCAAAAACAGGAAGGCAAAAT
GCCGCAAAAAAGGGAATAAGGGCGACACGGAAATGTTGAATACTCATACTCTTCCTTTTTCAATATTATT
GAAGCATTTATCAGGGTTATTGTCTCATGAGCGGATACATATTTGAATGTATTTAGAAAAATAAACAAAT
AGGGGTTCCGCGCACATTTCCCCGAAAAGTGCCACCTGACGTCGACGGATCGGGAGATCGATCTCCCGAT
CCCCTAGGGTCGACTCTCAGTACAATCTGCTCTGATGCCGCATAGTTAAGCCAGTATCTGCTCCCTGCTT
GTGTGTTGGAGGTCGCTGAGTAGTGCGCGAGCAAAATTTAAGCTACAACAAGGCAAGGCTTGACCGACAA
TTGCATGAAGAATCTGCTTAGGGTTAGGCGTTTTGCGCTGCTTCGCGATGTACGGGCCAGATATACGCGT
TGACATTGATTATTGACTAGTTATTAATAGTAATCAATTACGGGGTCATTAGTTCATAGCCCATATATGG
AGTTCCGCGTTACATAACTTACGGTAAATGGCCCGCCTGGCTGACCGCCCAACGACCCCCGCCCATTGAC
GTCAATAATGACGTATGTTCCCATAGTAACGCCAATAGGGACTTTCCATTGACGTCAATGGGTGGAGTAT
TTACGGTAAACTGCCCACTTGGCAGTACATCAAGTGTATCATATGCCAAGTACGCCCCCTATTGACGTCA
ATGACGGTAAATGGCCCGCCTGGCATTATGCCCAGTACATGACCTTATGGGACTTTCCTACTTGGCAGTA
CATCTACGTATTAGTCATCGCTATTACCATGGTGATGCGGTTTTGGCAGTACATCAATGGGCGTGGATAG
CGGTTTGACTCACGGGGATTTCCAAGTCTCCACCCCATTGACGTCAATGGGAGTTTGTTTTGGCACCAAA
ATCAACGGGACTTTCCAAAATGTCGTAACAACTCCGCCCCATTGACGCAAATGGGCGGTAGGCGTGTACG
GTGGGAGGTCTATATAAGCAGAGCTGGTTTAGTGAACCGTCAGATCCGCTAGAGATCCGCGGCCGCTAAT
ACGACTCACTATAGGGAGAGCCGCCACCATGGACAAGAAGTACAGCATCGGCCTGGACATCGGCACCAAC
TCTGTGGGCTGGGCCGTGATCACCGACGAGTACAAGGTGCCCAGCAAGAAATTCAAGGTGCTGGGCAACA
CCGACCGGCACAGCATCAAGAAGAACCTGATCGGAGCCCTGCTGTTCGACAGCGGCGAAACAGCCGAGGC
CACCCGGCTGAAGAGAACCGCCAGAAGAAGATACACCAGACGGAAGAACCGGATCTGCTATCTGCAAGAG
ATCTTCAGCAACGAGATGGCCAAGGTGGACGACAGCTTCTTCCACAGACTGGAAGAGTCCTTCCTGGTGG
AAGAGGATAAGAAGCACGAGCGGCACCCCATCTTCGGCAACATCGTGGACGAGGTGGCCTACCACGAGAA
GTACCCCACCATCTACCACCTGAGAAAGAAACTGGTGGACAGCACCGACAAGGCCGACCTGCGGCTGATC
TATCTGGCCCTGGCCCACATGATCAAGTTCCGGGGCCACTTCCTGATCGAGGGCGACCTGAACCCCGACA
ACAGCGACGTGGACAAGCTGTTCATCCAGCTGGTGCAGACCTACAACCAGCTGTTCGAGGAAAACCCCAT
CAACGCCAGCGGCGTGGACGCCAAGGCCATCCTGTCTGCCAGACTGAGCAAGAGCAGACGGCTGGAAAAT
CTGATCGCCCAGCTGCCCGGCGAGAAGAAGAATGGCCTGTTCGGAAACCTGATTGCCCTGAGCCTGGGCC
TGACCCCCAACTTCAAGAGCAACTTCGACCTGGCCGAGGATGCCAAACTGCAGCTGAGCAAGGACACCTA
CGACGACGACCTGGACAACCTGCTGGCCCAGATCGGCGACCAGTACGCCGACCTGTTTCTGGCCGCCAAG
AACCTGTCCGACGCCATCCTGCTGAGCGACATCCTGAGAGTGAACACCGAGATCACCAAGGCCCCCCTGA
GCGCCTCTATGATCAAGAGATACGACGAGCACCACCAGGACCTGACCCTGCTGAAAGCTCTCGTGCGGCA
GCAGCTGCCTGAGAAGTACAAAGAGATTTTCTTCGACCAGAGCAAGAACGGCTACGCCGGCTACATTGAC
GGCGGAGCCAGCCAGGAAGAGTTCTACAAGTTCATCAAGCCCATCCTGGAAAAGATGGACGGCACCGAGG
AACTGCTCGTGAAGCTGAACAGAGAGGACCTGCTGCGGAAGCAGCGGACCTTCGACAACGGCAGCATCCC
CCACCAGATCCACCTGGGAGAGCTGCACGCCATTCTGCGGCGGCAGGAAGATTTTTACCCATTCCTGAAG
GACAACCGGGAAAAGATCGAGAAGATCCTGACCTTCCGCATCCCCTACTACGTGGGCCCTCTGGCCAGGG
GAAACAGCAGATTCGCCTGGATGACCAGAAAGAGCGAGGAAACCATCACCCCCTGGAACTTCGAGGAAGT
GGTGGACAAGGGCGCTTCCGCCCAGAGCTTCATCGAGCGGATGACCAACTTCGATAAGAACCTGCCCAAC
GAGAAGGTGCTGCCCAAGCACAGCCTGCTGTACGAGTACTTCACCGTGTATAACGAGCTGACCAAAGTGA
AATACGTGACCGAGGGAATGAGAAAGCCCGCCTTCCTGAGCGGCGAGCAGAAAAAGGCCATCGTGGACCT
GCTGTTCAAGACCAACCGGAAAGTGACCGTGAAGCAGCTGAAAGAGGACTACTTCAAGAAAATCGAGTGC
TTCGACTCCGTGGAAATCTCCGGCGTGGAAGATCGGTTCAACGCCTCCCTGGGCACATACCACGATCTGC
TGAAAATTATCAAGGACAAGGACTTCCTGGACAATGAGGAAAACGAGGACATTCTGGAAGATATCGTGCT
GACCCTGACACTGTTTGAGGACAGAGAGATGATCGAGGAACGGCTGAAAACCTATGCCCACCTGTTCGAC
GACAAAGTGATGAAGCAGCTGAAGCGGCGGAGATACACCGGCTGGGGCAGGCTGAGCCGGAAGCTGATCA
ACGGCATCCGGGACAAGCAGTCCGGCAAGACAATCCTGGATTTCCTGAAGTCCGACGGCTTCGCCAACAG
AAACTTCATGCAGCTGATCCACGACGACAGCCTGACCTTTAAAGAGGACATCCAGAAAGCCCAGGTGTCC
GGCCAGGGCGATAGCCTGCACGAGCACATTGCCAATCTGGCCGGCAGCCCCGCCATTAAGAAGGGCATCC
TGCAGACAGTGAAGGTGGTGGACGAGCTCGTGAAAGTGATGGGCCGGCACAAGCCCGAGAACATCGTGAT
CGAAATGGCCAGAGAGAACCAGACCACCCAGAAGGGACAGAAGAACAGCCGCGAGAGAATGAAGCGGATC
GAAGAGGGCATCAAAGAGCTGGGCAGCCAGATCCTGAAAGAACACCCCGTGGAAAACACCCAGCTGCAGA
ACGAGAAGCTGTACCTGTACTACCTGCAGAATGGGCGGGATATGTACGTGGACCAGGAACTGGACATCAA
CCGGCTGTCCGACTACGATGTGGACCATATCGTGCCTCAGAGCTTTCTGAAGGACGACTCCATCGACAAC
AAGGTGCTGACCAGAAGCGACAAGAACCGGGGCAAGAGCGACAACGTGCCCTCCGAAGAGGTCGTGAAGA
AGATGAAGAACTACTGGCGGCAGCTGCTGAACGCCAAGCTGATTACCCAGAGAAAGTTCGACAATCTGAC
CAAGGCCGAGAGAGGCGGCCTGAGCGAACTGGATAAGGCCGGCTTCATCAAGAGACAGCTGGTGGAAACC
CGGCAGATCACAAAGCACGTGGCACAGATCCTGGACTCCCGGATGAACACTAAGTACGACGAGAATGACA
AGCTGATCCGGGAAGTGAAAGTGATCACCCTGAAGTCCAAGCTGGTGTCCGATTTCCGGAAGGATTTCCA
GTTTTACAAAGTGCGCGAGATCAACAACTACCACCACGCCCACGACGCCTACCTGAACGCCGTCGTGGGA
ACCGCCCTGATCAAAAAGTACCCTAAGCTGGAAAGCGAGTTCGTGTACGGCGACTACAAGGTGTACGACG
TGCGGAAGATGATCGCCAAGAGCGAGCAGGAAATCGGCAAGGCTACCGCCAAGTACTTCTTCTACAGCAA
CATCATGAACTTTTTCAAGACCGAGATTACCCTGGCCAACGGCGAGATCCGGAAGCGGCCTCTGATCGAG
ACAAACGGCGAAACCGGGGAGATCGTGTGGGATAAGGGCCGGGATTTTGCCACCGTGCGGAAAGTGCTGA
GCATGCCCCAAGTGAATATCGTGAAAAAGACCGAGGTGCAGACAGGCGGCTTCAGCAAAGAGTCTATCCT
GCCCAAGAGGAACAGCGATAAGCTGATCGCCAGAAAGAAGGACTGGGACCCTAAGAAGTACGGCGGCTTC
ATGAAGCCCACCGTGGCCTATTCTGTGCTGGTGGTGGCCAAAGTGGAAAAGGGCAAGTCCAAGAAACTGA
AGAGTGTGAAAGAGCTGCTGGGGATCACCATCATGGAAAGAAGCAGCTTCGAGAAGAATCCCATCGACTT
TCTGGAAGCCAAGGGCTACAAAGAAGTGAAAAAGGACCTGATCATCAAGCTGCCTAAGTACTCCCTGTTC
GAGCTGGAAAACGGCCGGAAGAGAATGCTGGCCTCTGCCAAGTGCCTGCAGAAGGGAAACGAACTGGCCC
TGCCCTCCAAATATGTGAACTTCCTGTACCTGGCCAGCCACTATGAGAAGCTGAAGGGCTCCCCCGAGGA
TAATGAGCAGAAACAGCTGTTTGTGGAACAGCACAAGCACTACCTGGACGAGATCATCGAGCAGATCAGC
GAGTTCTCCAAGAGAGTGATCCTGGCCGACGCTAATCTGGACAAAGTGCTGTCCGCCTACAACAAGCACC
GGGATAAGCCCATCAGAGAGCAGGCCGAGAATATCATCCACCTGTTTACCCTGACCAATCTGGGAGCCCC
TGCCGCCTTCAAGTACTTTGACACCACCATCGACCGGAAGATGTACAACAGCACCAAAGAGGTGCTGGAC
GCCACCCTGATCCACCAGAGCATCACCGGCCTGTACGAGACACGGATCGACCTGTCTCAGCTGGGAGGCG
ACGGATCCGGCGGAGGCGGAAGCGGGAAAAGAACCGCCGACGGCAGCGAATTCGAGCCCAAGAAGAAGAG
GAAAGTCTCGAGCGGAGGCGACTACAAAGACCATGACGGTGATTATAAAGATCATGACATCGATTACAAG
GATGACGATGACAAGGGAGGCGGTGGAAGCGGCGCAACAAACTTCTCTCTGCTGAAACAAGCCGGAGATG
TCGAAGAGAATCCTGGACCGATGGTGAGCAAGGGCGAGGAGCTGTTCACCGGGGTGGTGCCCATCCTGGT
CGAGCTGGACGGCGACGTAAACGGCCACAAGTTCAGCGTGTCCGGCGAGGGCGAGGGCGATGCCACCTAC
GGCAAGCTGACCCTGAAGTTCATCTGCACCACCGGCAAGCTGCCCGTGCCCTGGCCCACCCTCGTGACCA
CCCTGACCTACGGCGTGCAGTGCTTCAGCCGCTACCCCGACCACATGAAGCAGCACGACTTCTTCAAGTC
CGCCATGCCCGAAGGCTACGTCCAGGAGCGCACCATCTTCTTCAAGGACGACGGCAACTACAAGACCCGC
GCCGAGGTGAAGTTCGAGGGCGACACCCTGGTGAACCGCATCGAGCTGAAGGGCATCGACTTCAAGGAGG
ACGGCAACATCCTGGGGCACAAGCTGGAGTACAACTACAACAGCCACAACGTCTATATCATGGCCGACAA
GCAGAAGAACGGCATCAAGGTGAACTTCAAGATCCGCCACAACATCGAGGACGGCAGCGTGCAGCTCGCC
GACCACTACCAGCAGAACACCCCCATCGGCGACGGCCCCGTGCTGCTGCCCGACAACCACTACCTGAGCA
CCCAGTCCGCCCTGAGCAAAGACCCCAACGAGAAGCGCGATCACATGGTCCTGCTGGAGTTCGTGACCGC
CGCCGGGATCACTCTCGGCATGGACGAGCTGTACAAGTGACCGGTCATCATCACCATCACCATTGAGTTT
AAACCCGCTGATCAGCCTCGACTGTGCCTTCTAGTTGCCAGCCATCTGTTGTTTGCCCCTCCCCCGTGCC
TTCCTTGACCCTGGAAGGTGCCACTCCCACTGTCCTTTCCTAATAAAATGAGGAAATTGCATCGCATTGT
CTGAGTAGGTGTCATTCTATTCTGGGGGGTGGGGTGGGGCAGGACAGCAAGGGGGAGGATTGGGAAGACA
ATAGCAGGCATGCTGGGGATGCGGTGGGCTCTATGGCTTCTGAGGCGGAAAGAACCAGCTGGGGCTCGAT
ACCGTCGACCTCTAGCTAGAGCTTGGCGTAATCATGGTCATAGCTGTTTCCTGTGTGAAATTGTTATCCG
CTCACAATTCCACACAACATACGAGCCGGAAGCATAAAGTGTAAAGCCTAGGGTGCCTAATGAGTGAGCT
AACTCACATTAATTGCGTTGCGCTCACTGCCCGCTTTCCAGTCGGGAAACC
Features (pLannotate 1.2.2; 18 found; start..end, strand, type, name):
    248..836     -  rep_origin     ori: high-copy-number ColE1/pMB1/pBR322/pUC origin of replication
   1007..1867    -  CDS            AmpR: β-lactamase; bla; confers resistance to ampicillin, carbenicillin, and related antibiotics
   1868..1972    -  promoter       AmpR promoter: bla
   2043..2087    -  misc_feature   bom (fragment): basis of mobility region from pBR322
   2242..2621    +  enhancer       CMV enhancer: human cytomegalovirus immediate early enhancer
   2622..2825    +  promoter       CMV promoter: human cytomegalovirus (CMV) immediate early promoter
   2867..2885    +  promoter       T7 promoter: promoter for bacteriophage T7 RNA polymerase
   2899..4617    +  CDS            Cas9(N): N-terminal portion of Streptococcus pyogenes Cas9 (Zetsche et al., 2015)
   4504..7002    +  CDS            Cas9(C): C-terminal portion of Streptococcus pyogenes Cas9 (Zetsche et al., 2015)
   7090..7155    +  CDS            3xFLAG: three tandem FLAG® epitope tags, followed by an enterokinase cleavage site
   7231..7947    +  CDS            EGFP: EGFP is a basic (constitutively fluorescent) green fluorescent protein published in 1996, derived from Aequorea victoria. It is reported to be a rapidly-maturing weak dimer with moderate acid sensitivity.
   8002..8226    +  polyA_signal   bGH poly(A) signal: bovine growth hormone polyadenylation signal
   8230..8251    +  promoter       SV40 promoter (fragment): SV40 enhancer and early promoter
   8256..8272    +  misc_feature   MCS (fragment): pBluescript multiple cloning site
   8321..8337    -  protein_bind   lac operator: The lac repressor binds to the lac operator to inhibit transcription in E. coli. This inhibition can be relieved by adding lactose or isopropyl-β-D-thiogalactopyranoside (IPTG). lac repressor encoded by lacI
   8345..8375    -  promoter       lac promoter: promoter for the E. coli lac operon
   8390..8411    -  protein_bind   CAP binding site: CAP binding activates transcription in the presence of cAMP. E. coli catabolite activator protein
   8424..65      -  CDS            lacI (fragment) (across the origin): lac repressor; lacI; The lac repressor binds to the lac operator to inhibit transcription in E. coli. This inhibition can be relieved by adding lactose or isopropyl-β-D-thiogalactopyranoside (IPTG).
