[The description below was written by a language model from this plasmid's Addgene catalogue record and pLannotate feature annotations shown in this document.]
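Description:
pCMV-T7-SpCas9(MKKCMN)-P2A-EGFP (AHK129) is an 8.4 kb mammalian expression and CRISPR plasmid built by Gibson cloning on the pCMV-T7-SpCas9-P2A-EGFP (RTW3027) backbone. It is maintained in E. coli through a high-copy ColE1/pUC-type origin and selected with ampicillin via the β-lactamase gene and its native promoter. Short remnants of lac regulatory elements, a pBluescript MCS, an SV40 promoter and a bom site also appear in the annotation. These are backbone fragments with no stated role in the design.

The payload is a human codon-optimized Streptococcus pyogenes Cas9 nuclease carrying six substitutions: D1135M, S1136K, G1218K, E1219C, R1335M and T1337N. The "MKKCMN" name is shorthand for the residues at these positions. The associated publication concerns engineering custom Cas9 PAM variants, so this enzyme is one member of that variant collection, although the record does not state which PAM it prefers. The feature table annotates the Cas9 coding region as two overlapping N- and C-terminal matches, which reflects how the annotation tool matched its reference parts; the ORF is continuous.

The nuclease is fused at its C terminus to a bipartite nuclear localization signal and a 3xFLAG epitope. A P2A ribosome-skipping peptide and EGFP follow, so transfected cells produce separate Cas9 and green fluorescent proteins from one transcript, and fluorescence reports expression. Transcription is driven by the CMV immediate-early enhancer and promoter in human cells and terminated by the bGH polyadenylation signal. A T7 promoter placed just upstream of the ORF also permits in vitro transcription. No guide RNA cassette is annotated, so the guide would need to come from a separate source.
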