Addgene plasmid #223077: pCMV-T7-SpCas9(MKKCMN)-P2A-EGFP (AHK129)
Purpose: pCMV and pT7 Human expression plasmid for SpCas9 enzyme with MKKCMN amino acids at positions 1135,1136,1218,1219,1335,T1337 with C-term BPNLS-P2A-EGFP
Depositing lab: Benjamin Kleinstiver. Depositing organization: Massachusetts General Hospital. Publication: Custom CRISPR-Cas9 PAM variants via scalable engineering and machine learning. Silverstein RA, Kim N, Kroell AS, Walton RT, Delano J, Butcher RM, Pacesa M, Smith BK, Christie KA, Ha LL, Meis RJ, Clark AB, Spinner AD, Lazzarotto CR, Li Y, Matsubara A, Urbina EO, Dahl GA, Correia BE, Marks DS, Tsai SQ, Pinello L, De Ravin SS, Liu Q, Kleinstiver BP. Nature. 2025 Apr 22. doi: 10.1038/s41586-025-09021-y. PubMed 40262634.
Backbone
  Vector backbone: pCMV-T7-SpCas9-P2A-EGFP (RTW3027)
  Backbone manufacturer: Benjamin Kleinstiver, Addgene plasmid #139987
  Vector type: Mammalian Expression, CRISPR
Growth in bacteria
  Bacterial resistance: Ampicillin, 100 μg/mL
  Growth temperature: 37°C
  Growth strain: DH5alpha
  Copy number: High Copy
Gene/Insert
  Gene/Insert name: human codon optimized nuclease SpCas9(MKKCMN)-P2A-EGFP (alt names: AHK129; SpCas9(MKKCMN))
  Species: Synthetic
  Mutation: SpCas9(MKKCMN)=D1135M, S1136K, G1218K, E1219C, R1335M, T1337N
  Promoter: CMV and T7
  Tag / fusion protein: BPNLS-3xFLAG-P2A-EGFP (C terminal on insert)
  Cloning method: Gibson Cloning
  Sequencing primers: 5′ oBK6928-CCAAGTCTCCACCCCATTGACG; 3′ oBK219-GGGAGTGGCACCTTCCAGGGTC
Terms and licenses: Academic/Nonprofit Terms; Industry Terms: Not Available to Industry
How to cite: pCMV-T7-SpCas9(MKKCMN)-P2A-EGFP (AHK129) was a gift from Benjamin Kleinstiver (Addgene plasmid # 223077 ; http://n2t.net/addgene:223077 ; RRID:Addgene_223077)
